>Addgene plasmid #195841 | HiBiT-FZD3 | addgene full sequence | sequence record 387087 | Addgene NGS Result
GACGGATCGGGAGATCTCCCGATCCCCTATGGTGCACTCTCAGTACAATCTGCTCTGATGCCGCATAGTT
AAGCCAGTATCTGCTCCCTGCTTGTGTGTTGGAGGTCGCTGAGTAGTGCGCGAGCAAAATTTAAGCTACA
ACAAGGCAAGGCTTGACCGACAATTGCATGAAGAATCTGCTTAGGGTTAGGCGTTTTGCGCTGCTTCGCG
ATGTACGGGCCAGATATACGCGTTGACATTGATTATTGACTAGTTATTAATAGTAATCAATTACGGGGTC
ATTAGTTCATAGCCCATATATGGAGTTCCGCGTTACATAACTTACGGTAAATGGCCCGCCTGGCTGACCG
CCCAACGACCCCCGCCCATTGACGTCAATAATGACGTATGTTCCCATAGTAACGCCAATAGGGACTTTCC
ATTGACGTCAATGGGTGGAGTATTTACGGTAAACTGCCCACTTGGCAGTACATCAAGTGTATCATATGCC
AAGTACGCCCCCTATTGACGTCAATGACGGTAAATGGCCCGCCTGGCATTATGCCCAGTACATGACCTTA
TGGGACTTTCCTACTTGGCAGTACATCTACGTATTAGTCATCGCTATTACCATGGTGATGCGGTTTTGGC
AGTACATCAATGGGCGTGGATAGCGGTTTGACTCACGGGGATTTCCAAGTCTCCACCCCATTGACGTCAA
TGGGAGTTTGTTTTGGCACCAAAATCAACGGGACTTTCCAAAATGTCGTAACAACTCCGCCCCATTGACG
CAAATGGGCGGTAGGCGTGTACGGTGGGAGGTCTATATAAGCAGAGCTCTCTGGCTAACTAGAGAACCCA
CTGCTTACTGGCTTATCGAAATTAATACGACTCACTATAGGGAGACCCAAGCTGGCTAGCGTTTAAACTT
AAGCTTGCCACCATGCGGCTCTGCATCCCGCAGGTGCTGTTGGCCTTGTTCCTTTCCATGCTGACAGGGC
CGGGAGAAGGCAGCCGGGTGAGCGGCTGGCGGCTGTTCAAGAAGATTAGCGGATCCCACAGTTTGTTTTC
TTGTGAACCTATAACCTTGAGGATGTGCCAAGATTTGCCTTACAATACTACCTTCATGCCTAATCTTCTG
AACCATTATGACCAACAGACTGCAGCTTTAGCAATGGAGCCCTTCCACCCTATGGTGAACCTGGATTGTT
CTCGGGATTTTCGGCCATTTCTTTGTGCACTCTATGCCCCTATTTGTATGGAATATGGACGTGTCACACT
TCCCTGCCGTAGGCTGTGTCAGCGTGCCTATAGCGAGTGTTCAAAACTCATGGAGATGTTTGGTGTCCCG
TGGCCTGAAGATATGGAGTGCAGTAGGTTTCCAGATTGTGATGAGCCATATCCCCGACTTGTGGATTTGA
ATTTAGCTGGAGAACCAACTGAAGGAGCCCCAGTTGCAGTGCAGAGGGACTATGGTTTTTGGTGTCCCAG
AGAGTTAAAAATTGATCCTGATCTTGGCTATTCCTTTCTGCACGTGCGAGATTGTTCGCCACCATGTCCC
AATATGTACTTCAGGAGAGAAGAACTGTCATTTGCTCGCTATTTCATAGGCCTGATTTCAATCATTTGCC
TCTCTGCCACATTGTTTACTTTTTTAACCTTTCTAATTGACGTCACAAGATTCCGTTACCCTGAAAGACC
TATCATATTTTATGCAGTCTGCTACATGATGGTGTCATTAATTTTCTTCATTGGGTTTTTGCTGGAGGAC
CGAGTAGCCTGCAATGCATCTATCCCTGCACAGTATAAGGCTTCTACAGTGACACAAGGATCTCACAATA
AGGCCTGTACCATGCTCTTTATGGTACTATATTTTTTCACTATGGCTGGCAGTGTATGGTGGGTAATTCT
TACCATCACATGGTTTTTAGCAGCTGTGCCAAAGTGGGGCAGTGAAGCTATTGAGAAGAAAGCATTGCTG
TTTCATGCCAGTGCCTGGGGCATCCCCGGAACTCTAACTATCATCCTTTTAGCGATGAATAAAATTGAAG
GTGACAATATTAGTGGCGTGTGTTTTGTCGGCCTCTACGACGTTGATGCATTAAGATATTTCGTTCTCGC
TCCCCTCTGCCTGTATGTGGTAGTTGGGGTTTCTCTCCTTTTAGCCGGCATTATATCCCTAAACAGAGTT
CGGATTGAGATCCCATTAGAAAAGGAAAACCAAGATAAGTTAGTGAAGTTCATGATCCGGATTGGTGTTT
TCAGCATTCTCTACCTTGTGCCACTCTTGGTTGTAATTGGATGTTACTTTTATGAGCAAGCTTACCGCGG
CATCTGGGAGACAACATGGATCCAGGAACGCTGCAGAGAGTATCACATTCCATGTCCGTACCAGGTTACT
CAGATGAGTCGTCCAGACCTGATTCTCTTTCTGATGAAGTATCTCATGGCTCTCATAGTTGGGATTCCCT
CTATATTTTGGGTTGGAAGCAAAAAGACATGCTTTGAATGGGCCAGTTTTTTCCATGGGCGTAGGAAAAA
AGAGATAGTGAATGAGAGCCGGCAGGTGCTCCAGGAACCTGACTTTGCTCAGTCACTCCTGAGGGACCCA
AATACTCCAATTATAAGAAAATCAAGAGGAACTTCCACTCAAGGGACATCCACACATGCTTCTTCAACTC
AGCTGGCCATGGTGGATGACCAAAGAAGCAAAGCAGGGAGTATCCACAGCAAAGTGAGCAGCTACCATGG
CAGCCTCCACAGGTCACGGGATGGCAGGTACACTCCCTGCAGTTACCGAGGAATGGAGGAGAGACTACCT
CACGGCAGCATGTCACGGCTGACGGATCATTCCAGGCACAGTAGTTCTCATCGGCTCAACGAGCAGTCCC
GACACAGCAGCATCCGAGACCTCAGTAACAACCCCATGACTCACATTACACATGGCACCAGCATGAACCG
TGTTATTGAGGAGGATGGAACCAGTGCTTAATCTAGAGGGCCCGTTTAAACCCGCTGATCAGCCTCGACT
GTGCCTTCTAGTTGCCAGCCATCTGTTGTTTGCCCCTCCCCCGTGCCTTCCTTGACCCTGGAAGGTGCCA
CTCCCACTGTCCTTTCCTAATAAAATGAGGAAATTGCATCGCATTGTCTGAGTAGGTGTCATTCTATTCT
GGGGGGTGGGGTGGGGCAGGACAGCAAGGGGGAGGATTGGGAAGACAATAGCAGGCATGCTGGGGATGCG
GTGGGCTCTATGGCTTCTGAGGCGGAAAGAACCAGCTGGGGCTCTAGGGGGTATCCCC
[124 nt withheld, positions 3279-3402]
C
[91 nt withheld, positions 3404-3494]
A
[49 nt withheld, positions 3496-3544]
CCTTTGACGTTGGAGTCCACGTTCTTT
[37 nt withheld, positions 3572-3608]
ACCCTATCTCGGTCTATTCTTTTGATTTATAAGGGATTTTGCCGATTTCGGCCTATTGGTTAAAAAATGA
GCTGATTTAACAAAAATTTAACGCGAATTAATTCTGTGGAATGTGTGTCAGTTAGGGTGTGGAAAGTCCC
CAGGCTCCCCAGCAGGCAGAAGTATGCAAAGCATGCATCTCAATTAGTCAGCAACCAGGTGTGGAAAGTC
CCCAGGCTCCCCAGCAGGCAGAAGTATGCAAAGCATGCATCTCAATTAGTCAGCAACCATAGTCCCGCCC
CTAACTCCGCCCATCCCGCCCCTAACTCCGCCCAGTTCCGCCCATTCTCCGCCCCATGGCTGACTAATTT
TTTTTATTTATGCAGAGGCCGAGGCCGCCTCTGCCTCTGAGCTATTCCAGAAGTAGTGAGGAGGCTTTTT
TGGAGGCCTAGGCTTTTGCAAAAAGCTCCCGGGAGCTTGTATATCCATTTTCGGATCTGATCAAGAGACA
GGATGAGGATCGTTTCGCATGATTGAACAAGATGGATTGCACGCAGGTTCTCCGGCCGCTTGGGTGGAGA
GGCTATTCGGCTATGACTGGGCACAACAGACAATCGGCTGCTCTGATGCCGCCGTGTTCCGGCTGTCAGC
GCAGGGGCGCCCGGTTCTTTTTGTCAAGACCGACCTGTCCGGTGCCCTGAATGAACTGCAGGACGAGGCA
GCGCGGCTATCGTGGCTGGCCACGACGGGCGTTCCTTGCGCAGCTGTGCTCGACGTTGTCACTGAAGCGG
GAAGGGACTGGCTGCTATTGGGCGAAGTGCCGGGGCAGGATCTCCTGTCATCTCACCTTGCTCCTGCCGA
GAAAGTATCCATCATGGCTGATGCAATGCGGCGGCTGCATACGCTTGATCCGGCTACCTGCCCATTCGAC
CACCAAGCGAAACATCGCATCGAGCGAGCACGTACTCGGATGGAAGCCGGTCTTGTCGATCAGGATGATC
TGGACGAAGAGCATCAGGGGCTCGCGCCAGCCGAACTGTTCGCCAGGCTCAAGGCGCGCATGCCCGACGG
CGAGGATCTCGTCGTGACCCATGGCGATGCCTGCTTGCCGAATATCATGGTGGAAAATGGCCGCTTTTCT
GGATTCATCGACTGTGGCCGGCTGGGTGTGGCGGACCGCTATCAGGACATAGCGTTGGCTACCCGTGATA
TTGCTGAAGAGCTTGGCGGCGAATGGGCTGACCGCTTCCTCGTGCTTTACGGTATCGCCGCTCCCGATTC
GCAGCGCATCGCCTTCTATCGCCTTCTTGACGAGTTCTTCTGAGCGGGACTCTGGGGTTCGAAATGACCG
ACCAAGCGACGCCCAACCTGCCATCACGAGATTTCGATTCCACCGCCGCCTTCTATGAAAGGTTGGGCTT
CGGAATCGTTTTCCGGGACGCCGGCTGGATGATCCTCCAGCGCGGGGATCTCATGCTGGAGTTCTTCGCC
CACCCCAACTTGTTTATTGCAGCTTATAATGGTTACAAATAAAGCAATAGCATCACAAATTTCACAAATA
AAGCATTTTTTTCACTGCATTCTAGTTGTGGTTTGTCCAAACTCATCAATGTATCTTATCATGTCTGTAT
ACCGTCGACCTCTAGCTAGAGCTTGGCGTAATCATGGTCATAGCTGTTTCCTGTGTGAAATTGTTATCCG
CTCACAATTCCACACAACATACGAGCCGGAAGCATAAAGTGTAAAGCCTGGGGTGCCTAATGAGTGAGCT
AACTCACATTAATTGCGTTGCGCTCACTGCCCGCTTTCCAGTCGGGAAACCTGTCGTGCCAGCTGCATTA
ATGAATCGGCCAACGCGCGGGGAGAGGCGGTTTGCGTATTGGGCGCTCTTCCGCTTCCTCGCTCACTGAC
TCGCTGCGCTCGGTCGTTCGGCTGCGGCGAGCGGTATCAGCTCACTCAAAGGCGGTAATACGGTTATCCA
CAGAATCAGGGGATAACGCAGGAAAGAACATGTGAGCAAAAGGCCAGCAAAAGGCCAGGAACCGTAAAAA
GGCCGCGTTGCTGGCGTTTTTCCATAGGCTCCGCCCCCCTGACGAGCATCACAAAAATCGACGCTCAAGT
CAGAGGTGGCGAAACCCGACAGGACTATAAAGATACCAGGCGTTTCCCCCTGGAAGCTCCCTCGTGCGCT
CTCCTGTTCCGACCCTGCCGCTTACCGGATACCTGTCCGCCTTTCTCCCTTCGGGAAGCGTGGCGCTTTC
TCATAGCTCACGCTGTAGGTATCTCAGTTCGGTGTAGGTCGTTCGCTCCAAGCTGGGCTGTGTGCACGAA
CCCCCCGTTCAGCCCGACCGCTGCGCCTTATCCGGTAACTATCGTCTTGAGTCCAACCCGGTAAGACACG
ACTTATCGCCACTGGCAGCAGCCACTGGTAACAGGATTAGCAGAGCGAGGTATGTAGGCGGTGCTACAGA
GTTCTTGAAGTGGTGGCCTAACTACGGCTACACTAGAAGAACAGTATTTGGTATCTGCGCTCTGCTGAAG
CCAGTTACCTTCGGAAAAAGAGTTGGTAGCTCTTGATCCGGCAAACAAACCACCGCTGGTAGCGGTGGTT
TTTTTGTTTGCAAGCAGCAGATTACGCGCAGAAAAAAAGGATCTCAAGAAGATCCTTTGATCTTTTCTAC
GGGGTCTGACGCTCAGTGGAACGAAAACTCACGTTAAGGGATTTTGGTCATGAGATTATCAAAAAGGATC
TTCACCTAGATCCTTTTAAATTAAAAATGAAGTTTTAAATCAATCTAAAGTATATATGAGTAAACTTGGT
CTGACAGTTACCAATGCTTAATCAGTGAGGCACCTATCTCAGCGATCTGTCTATTTCGTTCATCCATAGT
TGCCTGACTCCCCGTCGTGTAGATAACTACGATACGGGAGGGCTTACCATCTGGCCCCAGTGCTGCAATG
ATACCGCGAGACCCACGCTCACCGGCTCCAGATTTATCAGCAATAAACCAGCCAGCCGGAAGGGCCGAGC
GCAGAAGTGGTCCTGCAACTTTATCCGCCTCCATCCAGTCTATTAATTGTTGCCGGGAAGCTAGAGTAAG
TAGTTCGCCAGTTAATAGTTTGCGCAACGTTGTTGCCATTGCTACAGGCATCGTGGTGTCACGCTCGTCG
TTTGGTATGGCTTCATTCAGCTCCGGTTCCCAACGATCAAGGCGAGTTACATGATCCCCCATGTTGTGCA
AAAAAGCGGTTAGCTCCTTCGGTCCTCCGATCGTTGTCAGAAGTAAGTTGGCCGCAGTGTTATCACTCAT
GGTTATGGCAGCACTGCATAATTCTCTTACTGTCATGCCATCCGTAAGATGCTTTTCTGTGACTGGTGAG
TACTCAACCAAGTCATTCTGAGAATAGTGTATGCGGCGACCGAGTTGCTCTTGCCCGGCGTCAATACGGG
ATAATACCGCGCCACATAGCAGAACTTTAAAAGTGCTCATCATTGGAAAACGTTCTTCGGGGCGAAAACT
CTCAAGGATCTTACCGCTGTTGAGATCCAGTTCGATGTAACCCACTCGTGCACCCAACTGATCTTCAGCA
TCTTTTACTTTCACCAGCGTTTCTGGGTGAGCAAAAACAGGAAGGCAAAATGCCGCAAAAAAGGGAATAA
GGGCGACACGGAAATGTTGAATACTCATACTCTTCCTTTTTCAATATTATTGAAGCATTTATCAGGGTTA
TTGTCTCATGAGCGGATACATATTTGAATGTATTTAGAAAAATAAACAAATAGGGGTTCCGCGCACATTT
CCCCGAAAAGTGCCACCTGACGTC
Features (pLannotate 1.2.2; 21 found; start..end, strand, type, name):
     28..80      -  misc_feature   bom (fragment): basis of mobility region from pBR322
    235..614     +  enhancer       CMV enhancer: human cytomegalovirus immediate early enhancer
    615..818     +  promoter       CMV promoter: human cytomegalovirus (CMV) immediate early promoter
    814..847     +  LTR            5' LTR (truncated) (fragment): truncated 5' long terminal repeat (LTR) from HIV-1
    863..881     +  promoter       T7 promoter: promoter for bacteriophage T7 RNA polymerase
    923..997     +  CDS            Htr3a (fragment): 5HT3A_MOUSE - Also known as 5ht3, Htr3. Experimental evidence at protein level: Swiss-Prot protein existence level 1. This is one of the several different receptors for 5- hydroxytryptamine (serotonin), a biogenic hormone that functions as a neurotransmitter, a hormone, and a mitogen. This receptor is a ligand- gated ion channel, which when activated causes fast, depolarizing responses in neurons. It is a cation-specific, but otherwise relatively nonselective, ion channel. From Mus musculus (Mouse).
   1031..2968    +  CDS            FZD3: FZD3_HUMAN - Experimental evidence at protein level: Swiss-Prot protein existence level 1. Receptor for Wnt proteins. Most of frizzled receptors are coupled to the beta-catenin canonical signaling pathway, which leads to the activation of disheveled proteins, inhibition of GSK-3 kinase, nuclear accumulation of beta-catenin and activation of Wnt target genes. A second signaling pathway involving PKC and calcium fluxes has been seen for some family members, but it is not yet clear if it represents a distinct pathway or if it can be integrated in the canonical pathway, as PKC seems to be required
   3009..3233    +  polyA_signal   bGH poly(A) signal: bovine growth hormone polyadenylation signal
   3237..3258    +  promoter       SV40 promoter (fragment): SV40 enhancer and early promoter
   3279..3707    +  rep_origin     f1 ori (sequence partly withheld): f1 bacteriophage origin of replication; arrow indicates direction of (+) strand synthesis
   3721..4050    +  promoter       SV40 promoter: SV40 enhancer and early promoter
   4117..4908    +  CDS            neo: KKA2_KLEPN - Also known as kan, nptII. Experimental evidence at protein level: Swiss-Prot protein existence level 1. Resistance to kanamycin, neomycin, paromomycin, ribostamycin, butirosin and gentamicin B. From Klebsiella pneumoniae.
   4932..5090    +  CDS            ble (fragment): BLE_KLEPN - Experimental evidence at protein level: Swiss-Prot protein existence level 1. Binding protein with a strong affinity to the bleomycin family of antibiotics. Binds to CL990; an antimitotic-antibiotic compound. From Klebsiella pneumoniae.
   5085..5206    +  polyA_signal   SV40 poly(A) signal: SV40 polyadenylation signal
   5279..5295    -  protein_bind   lac operator: The lac repressor binds to the lac operator to inhibit transcription in E. coli. This inhibition can be relieved by adding lactose or isopropyl-β-D-thiogalactopyranoside (IPTG). lac repressor encoded by lacI
   5303..5333    -  promoter       lac promoter: promoter for the E. coli lac operon
   5348..5369    -  protein_bind   CAP binding site: CAP binding activates transcription in the presence of cAMP. E. coli catabolite activator protein
   5382..5474    -  CDS            lacI (fragment): lac repressor; lacI; The lac repressor binds to the lac operator to inhibit transcription in E. coli. This inhibition can be relieved by adding lactose or isopropyl-β-D-thiogalactopyranoside (IPTG).
   5657..6245    -  rep_origin     ori: high-copy-number ColE1/pMB1/pBR322/pUC origin of replication
   6416..7276    -  CDS            AmpR: β-lactamase; bla; confers resistance to ampicillin, carbenicillin, and related antibiotics
   7277..7381    -  promoter       AmpR promoter: bla
