[The description below was written by a language model from this plasmid's Addgene catalogue record and pLannotate feature annotations shown in this document.]
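Description:
HiBiT-FZD3 is a mammalian expression plasmid built on the pcDNA3.1 backbone (about 7.4 kb in the sequenced record) that drives expression of human Frizzled-3 (FZD3), a seven-transmembrane receptor for WNT proteins, carrying an N-terminal HiBiT tag. Transcription comes from the human cytomegalovirus immediate-early enhancer and promoter and is terminated by the bovine growth hormone polyadenylation signal; a T7 promoter lies just upstream of the coding region. The feature table shows a short fragment matching the N-terminus of the mouse 5-HT3A receptor immediately ahead of the FZD3 coding sequence. This is most plausibly a heterologous signal peptide that directs the receptor to the membrane and leaves the tag exposed on the extracellular N-terminus, although the record does not state this. HiBiT itself was not annotated, but the small gap between that fragment and FZD3 is where it would be expected. The FZD3 sequence carries two substitutions relative to the reference, I292V and V495I.

In bacteria the plasmid is maintained through a high-copy ColE1/pUC-type origin and selected with ampicillin via the β-lactamase gene; an f1 origin is also present. For mammalian cells, an SV40 early promoter drives the neomycin phosphotransferase gene followed by an SV40 poly(A) signal, allowing G418 selection of stable transfectants. The short HIV-1 LTR, ble, lacI and bom fragments in the table appear to be backbone remnants or annotation artefacts.

HiBiT is a small peptide that complements the LgBiT fragment to reconstitute NanoLuc luciferase. The associated publication used this tag in NanoBiT/BRET measurements in HEK293 cells to quantify WNT-3A binding across the human Frizzled paralogues.
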