Addgene plasmid #195841: HiBiT-FZD3
Purpose: Expresses human FZD3 with an N-terminal HiBiT; contains I292V and V495I
Depositing lab: Gunnar Schulte. Depositing organization: Karolinska Institutet. Publication: Quantitative Profiling of WNT-3A Binding to All Human Frizzled Paralogues in HEK293 Cells by NanoBiT/BRET Assessments. Kozielewicz P, Shekhani R, Moser S, Bowin CF, Wesslowski J, Davidson G, Schulte G. ACS Pharmacol Transl Sci. 2021 May 11;4(3):1235-1245. doi: 10.1021/acsptsci.1c00084. eCollection 2021 Jun 11. PubMed 34151213.
Backbone
  Vector backbone: pcDNA3.1
  Vector type: Mammalian Expression
  Selectable markers: Neomycin (select with G418)
Growth in bacteria
  Bacterial resistance: Ampicillin, 100 μg/mL
  Growth temperature: 37°C
  Growth strain: DH5alpha
  Copy number: Unknown
Gene/Insert
  Gene/Insert name: FZD3
  Species: H. sapiens (human)
  Mutation: I292V and V495I
  Entrez Gene: FZD3 (a.k.a. Fz-3)
  Promoter: CMV
  Tag / fusion protein: HiBiT (N terminal on insert)
  Cloning method: Gibson Cloning
  Sequencing primers: 5′ CMV; 3′ BGH
Terms and licenses: Academic/Nonprofit Terms; Industry Terms: Not Available to Industry
How to cite: HiBiT-FZD3 was a gift from Gunnar Schulte (Addgene plasmid # 195841 ; http://n2t.net/addgene:195841 ; RRID:Addgene_195841)
